>Addgene plasmid #114872 | AT2G01820 X036_pECIA14 | addgene full sequence | sequence record 274575 | Addgene NGS Result
GTAAAACGACGGCCAGTGAATTAATTCGTTGCAGGACAGGATGTGGTGCCCGATGTGACTAGCTCTTTGC
TGCAGGCCGTCCTATCCTCTGGTTCCGATAAGAGACCCAGAACTCCGGCCCCCCACCGCCCACCGCCACC
CCCATACATATGTGGTACGCAAGTAAGAGTGCCTGCGCATGCCCCATGTGCCCCACCAAGAGCTTTGCAT
CCCATACAAGTCCCCAAAGTGGAGAACCGAACCAATTCTTCGCGGGCAGAACAAAAGCTTCTGCACACGT
CTCCACTCGAATTTGGAGCCGGCCGGCGTGTGCAAAAGAGGTGAATCGAACGAAAGACCCGTGTGTAAAG
CCGCGTTTCCAAAATGTATAAAACCGAGAGCATCTGGCCAATGTGCATCAGTTGTGGTCAGCAGCAAAAT
CAAGTGAATCATCTCAGTGCAACTAAAGGGGGGATCCGATCTCAATATGAAGTTATGCATATTACTGGCC
GTCGTGGCCTTTGTTGGCCTCTCGCTCGGGTCTCAAACCGGTCTCGATGATTCGACTATGCAATCTCTCA
AATCAAGTCTGAATCTTACATCAGACGTCGATTGGTCTAACCCTAACCCTTGTAAATGGCAATCTGTTCA
ATGCGATGGAAGTAATCGTGTTACTAAGATTCAGCTTAAACAAAAAGGGATTCGTGGAACTCTTCCTACT
AATCTTCAGAGTCTCTCTGAATTGGTTATTCTCGAGCTTTTTCTCAATCGTATCTCTGGTCCTATTCCTG
ATCTCTCTGGCTTATCTCGTTTACAGACTCTGAATCTACACGACAATCTTTTTACCTCTGTACCGAAGAA
TCTCTTCTCTGGTATGAGTTCTCTTCAAGAAATGTATCTCGAGAACAATCCGTTTGATCCTTGGGTAATT
CCAGACACCGTTAAAGAAGCTACGTCTCTGCAGAATCTAACTCTCTCCAATTGCAGCATTATTGGAAAGA
TCCCAGATTTCTTCGGTTCTCAGTCACTTCCGAGCTTGACGAATCTGAAACTATCTCAGAATGGTTTAGA
AGGAGAGTTACCGATGAGTTTTGCTGGTACTTCGATTCAGTCTCTGTTCTTGAATGGTCAGAAGCTTAAT
GGATCGATCTCGGTATTGGGGAACATGACTTCGCTCGTTGAGGTTTCTCTTCAAGGAAATCAGTTCTCAG
GTCCAATTCCTGATCTCTCTGGTTTGGTATCTCTACGTGTGTTTAATGTTAGAGAGAATCAGCTCACTGG
TGTTGTTCCACAGTCTTTGGTTAGTTTGAGTTCGCTTACTACTGTGAATTTAACTAATAATTATCTTCAA
GGACCGACTCCGTTGTTTGGCAAATCCGTTGGTGTTGATATAGTCAACAACATGAATAGCTTTTGTACTA
ATGTAGCTGGTGAGGCTTGTGATCCTCGTGTGGATACTTTGGTATCTGTAGCTGAATCATTTGGATATCC
AGTGAAGCTTGCGGAAAGTTGGAAAGGAAACAATCCTTGTGTTAACTGGGTTGGGATTACTTGTTCTGGA
GGTAACATTACGGTTGTTAATATGAGGAAACAGGATCTCTCGGGTACGATTTCTCCGAGTTTAGCTAAGC
TTACTTCATTGGAGACTATCAATCTTGCTGATAATAAACTCTCCGGGCATATACCTGATGAGCTTACCAC
ATTGTCTAAGCTTAGGTTACTTGATGTGTCTAACAACGATTTTTATGGAATACCGCCAAAGTTTCGGGAT
ACTGTGACTTTGGTGACTGAAGGGAACGCTAACATGGGGAAGAATGGACCTAACAAAACGAGTGATGCTC
CTGGAGCTTCACCAGGAAGTAAACCTTCAGGAGGAAGTGATGGCAGTGAAACTTCTAAGAAATCAAGCCT
GGAGGTGCTGTTCCAGGGACCAAGCGGCAATCCCGGCGGCGATCTGGCCCCCCAGATGCTGCGCGAGCTG
CAGGAGACCAATGCCGCCCTGCAGGACGTGCGCGAGCTGCTGCGCCACCGCGTGAAGGAGATCACCTTCC
TGAAGAACACCGTGATGGAGTGCGACGCCTGCGGCATGCAGCCCTCTAGAGGCTCCGGCTCCATCATCCC
AGTTGAGGAGGAGAACCCGGACTTCTGGAACCGCGAGGCAGCCGAGGCCCTGGGTGCCGCCAAGAAGCTG
CAGCCTGCACAGACAGCCGCCAAGAACCTCATCATCTTCCTGGGCGATGGGATGGGGGTGTCTACGGTGA
CAGCTGCCAGGATCCTAAAAGGGCAGAAGAAGGACAAACTGGGGCCTGAGATACCCCTGGCCATGGACCG
CTTCCCATATGTGGCTCTGTCCAAGACATACAATGTAGACAAACATGTGCCAGACAGTGGAGCCACAGCC
ACGGCCTACCTGTGCGGGGTCAAGGGCAACTTCCAGACCATTGGCTTGAGTGCAGCCGCCCGCTTTAACC
AGTGCAACACGACACGCGGCAACGAGGTCATCTCCGTGATGAATCGGGCCAAGAAAGCAGGGAAGTCAGT
GGGAGTGGTAACCACCACACGAGTGCAGCACGCCTCGCCAGCCGGCACCTACGCCCACACGGTGAACCGC
AACTGGTACTCGGACGCCGACGTGCCTGCCTCGGCCCGCCAGGAGGGGTGCCAGGACATCGCTACGCAGC
TCATCTCCAACATGGACATTGACGTGATCCTAGGTGGAGGCCGAAAGTACATGTTTCGCATGGGAACCCC
AGACCCTGAGTACCCAGATGACTACAGCCAAGGTGGGACCAGGCTGGACGGGAAGAATCTGGTGCAGGAA
TGGCTGGCGAAGCGCCAGGGTGCCCGGTATGTGTGGAACCGCACTGAGCTCATGCAGGCTTCCCTGGACC
CGTCTGTGACCCATCTCATGGGTCTCTTTGAGCCTGGAGACATGAAATACGAGATCCACCGAGACTCCAC
ACTGGACCCCTCCCTGATGGAGATGACAGAGGCTGCCCTGCGCCTGCTGAGCAGGAACCCCCGCGGCTTC
TTCCTCTTCGTGGAGGGTGGTCGCATCGACCATGGTCATCATGAAAGCAGGGCTTACCGGGCACTGACTG
AGACGATCATGTTCGACGACGCCATTGAGAGGGCGGGCCAGCTCACCAGCGAGGAGGACACGCTGAGCCT
CGTCACTGCCGACCACTCCCACGTCTTCTCCTTCGGAGGCTACCCCCTGCGAGGGAGCTCCATCTTCGGG
CTGGCCCCTGGCAAGGCCCGGGACAGGAAGGCCTACACGGTCCTCCTATACGGAAACGGTCCAGGCTATG
TGCTCAAGGACGGCGCCCGGCCGGATGTTACCGAGAGCGAGAGCGGGAGCCCCGAGTATCGGCAGCAGTC
AGCAGTGCCCCTGGACGAAGAGACCCACGCAGGCGAGGACGTGGCGGTGTTCGCGCGCGGCCCGCAGGCG
CACCTGGTTCACGGCGTGCAGGAGCAGACCTTCATAGCGCACGTCATGGCCTTCGCCGCCTGCCTGGAGC
CCTACACCGCCTGCGACCTGGCGCCCCCCGCCGGCACCACCGACGCCGCGCACCCGGGTTCTAGAGGAAG
CACCTCCGGCGATAACGATTACAAGGATGATGATGATAAGGCCAGCGGCACCGGTCATCATCACCATCAC
CATTGAGTTTAAACCCGCTGATCAGCCTCGACTGTGCCTTCTAAGGCCTGAGCTCGCTGATCAGCCTCGA
TCGAGGATCCAGACATGATAAGATACATTGATGAGTTTGGACAAACCACAACTAGAATGCAGTGAAAAAA
ATGCTTTATTTGTGAAATTTGTGATGCTATTGCTTTATTTGTAACCATTATAAGCTGCAATAAACAAGTT
AACAACAACAATTGCATTCATTTTATGTTTCAGGTTCAGGGGGAGGTGTGGGAGGTTTTTTAAAGCAAGT
AAAACCTCTACAAATGTGGTATGGCTGATTATGATCAGTCGACCTGCAGGCATGCAAGCTTGGCGTAATC
ATGGTCATAGCTGTTTCCTGTGTGAAATTGTTATCCGCTCACAATTCCACACAACATACGAGCCGGAAGC
ATAAAGTGTAAAGCCTGGGGTGCCTAATGAGTGAGCTAACTCACATTAATTGCGTTGCGCTCACTGCCCG
CTTTCCAGTCGGGAAACCTGTCGTGCCAGCTGCATTAATGAATCGGCCAACGCGCGGGGAGAGGCGGTTT
GCGTATTGGGCGCTCTTCCGCTTCCTCGCTCACTGACTCGCTGCGCTCGGTCGTTCGGCTGCGGCGAGCG
GTATCAGCTCACTCAAAGGCGGTAATACGGTTATCCACAGAATCAGGGGATAACGCAGGAAAGAACATGT
GAGCAAAAGGCCAGCAAAAGGCCAGGAACCGTAAAAAGGCCGCGTTGCTGGCGTTTTTCCATAGGCTCCG
CCCCCCTGACGAGCATCACAAAAATCGACGCTCAAGTCAGAGGTGGCGAAACCCGACAGGACTATAAAGA
TACCAGGCGTTTCCCCCTGGAAGCTCCCTCGTGCGCTCTCCTGTTCCGACCCTGCCGCTTACCGGATACC
TGTCCGCCTTTCTCCCTTCGGGAAGCGTGGCGCTTTCTCATAGCTCACGCTGTAGGTATCTCAGTTCGGT
GTAGGTCGTTCGCTCCAAGCTGGGCTGTGTGCACGAACCCCCCGTTCAGCCCGACCGCTGCGCCTTATCC
GGTAACTATCGTCTTGAGTCCAACCCGGTAAGACACGACTTATCGCCACTGGCAGCAGCCACTGGTAACA
GGATTAGCAGAGCGAGGTATGTAGGCGGTGCTACAGAGTTCTTGAAGTGGTGGCCTAACTACGGCTACAC
TAGAAGAACAGTATTTGGTATCTGCGCTCTGCTGAAGCCAGTTACCTTCGGAAAAAGAGTTGGTAGCTCT
TGATCCGGCAAACAAACCACCGCTGGTAGCGGTGGTTTTTTTGTTTGCAAGCAGCAGATTACGCGCAGAA
AAAAAGGATCTCAAGAAGATCCTTTGATCTTTTCTACGGGGTCTGACGCTCAGTGGAACGAAAACTCACG
TTAAGGGATTTTGGTCATGAGATTATCAAAAAGGATCTTCACCTAGATCCTTTTAAATTAAAAATGAAGT
TTTAAATCAATCTAAAGTATATATGAGTAAACTTGGTCTGACAGTTACCAATGCTTAATCAGTGAGGCAC
CTATCTCAGCGATCTGTCTATTTCGTTCATCCATAGTTGCCTGACTCCCCGTCGTGTAGATAACTACGAT
ACGGGAGGGCTTACCATCTGGCCCCAGTGCTGCAATGATACCGCGAGACCCACGCTCACCGGCTCCAGAT
TTATCAGCAATAAACCAGCCAGCCGGAAGGGCCGAGCGCAGAAGTGGTCCTGCAACTTTATCCGCCTCCA
TCCAGTCTATTAATTGTTGCCGGGAAGCTAGAGTAAGTAGTTCGCCAGTTAATAGTTTGCGCAACGTTGT
TGCCATTGCTACAGGCATCGTGGTGTCACGCTCGTCGTTTGGTATGGCTTCATTCAGCTCCGGTTCCCAA
CGATCAAGGCGAGTTACATGATCCCCCATGTTGTGCAAAAAAGCGGTTAGCTCCTTCGGTCCTCCGATCG
TTGTCAGAAGTAAGTTGGCCGCAGTGTTATCACTCATGGTTATGGCAGCACTGCATAATTCTCTTACTGT
CATGCCATCCGTAAGATGCTTTTCTGTGACTGGTGAGTACTCAACCAAGTCATTCTGAGAATAGTGTATG
CGGCGACCGAGTTGCTCTTGCCCGGCGTCAATACGGGATAATACCGCGCCACATAGCAGAACTTTAAAAG
TGCTCATCATTGGAAAACGTTCTTCGGGGCGAAAACTCTCAAGGATCTTACCGCTGTTGAGATCCAGTTC
GATGTAACCCACTCGTGCACCCAACTGATCTTCAGCATCTTTTACTTTCACCAGCGTTTCTGGGTGAGCA
AAAACAGGAAGGCAAAATGCCGCAAAAAAGGGAATAAGGGCGACACGGAAATGTTGAATACTCATACTCT
TCCTTTTTCAATATTATTGAAGCATTTATCAGGGTTATTGTCTCATGAGCGGATACATATTTGAATGTAT
TTAGAAAAATAAACAAATAGGGGTTCCGCGCACATTTCCCCGAAAAGTGCCACCTGACGTCTAAGAAACC
ATTATTATCATGACATTAACCTATAAAAATAGGCGTATCACGAGGCCCTTTCGTCTCGCGCGTTTCGGTG
ATGACGGTGAAAACCTCTGACACATGCAGCTCCCGGAGACGGTCACAGCTTGTCTGTAAGCGGATGCCGG
GAGCAGACAAGCCCGTCAGGGCGCGTCAGCGGGTGTTGGCGGGTGTCGGGGCTGGCTTAACTATGCGGCA
TCAGAGCAGATTGTACTGAGAGTGCACCATATGCGGTGTGAAATACCGCACAGATGCGTAAGGAGAAAAT
ACCGCATCAGGCGCCATTCGCCATTCAGGCTGCGCAACTGTTGGGAAGGGCGATCGGTGCGGGCCTCTTC
GCTATTACGCCAGCTGGCGAAAGGGGGATGTGCTGCAAGGCGATTAAGTTGGGTAACGCCAGGGTTTTCC
CAGTCACGACGTT
Features (pLannotate 1.2.2; 19 found; start..end, strand, type, name):
     23..449     +  promoter       MT promoter: Drosophila metallothionein promoter
    467..520     +  sig_peptide    BiP signal sequence: Drosophila BiP signal sequence
    473..1888    +  CDS            TMK3 (fragment): TMK3_ARATH - Also known as BLK2 From Arabidopsis thaliana (Mouse-ear cress).
   1925..2104    +  CDS            Comp (fragment): COMP_RAT - Experimental evidence at protein level: Swiss-Prot protein existence level 1. May play a role in the structural integrity of cartilage via its interaction with other extracellular matrix proteins such as the collagens and fibronectin. Can mediate the interaction of chondrocytes with the cartilage extracellular matrix through interaction with cell surface integrin receptors. Could play a role in the pathogenesis of osteoarthritis. Potent suppressor of apoptosis in both primary chondrocytes and transformed cells. Suppresses apoptosis by blocking the activation of caspase-3 and by indu
   2092..3544    +  CDS            SEAP (fragment): secreted alkaline phosphatase from human placenta The natural enzyme has a C-terminal transmembrane sequence that is replaced by a GPI anchor.
   3581..3610    +  CDS            2xFLAG (fragment): two tandem FLAG® epitope tags
   3716..3850    -  polyA_signal   SV40 poly(A) signal: SV40 polyadenylation signal
   3873..3957    -  CDS            large T antigen (fragment): large T antigen from SV40 (simian virus 40)
   3957..3981    +  misc_feature   MCS (fragment): pUC18/19 multiple cloning site
   4018..4034    -  protein_bind   lac operator: The lac repressor binds to the lac operator to inhibit transcription in E. coli. This inhibition can be relieved by adding lactose or isopropyl-β-D-thiogalactopyranoside (IPTG). lac repressor encoded by lacI
   4042..4072    -  promoter       lac promoter: promoter for the E. coli lac operon
   4087..4108    -  protein_bind   CAP binding site: CAP binding activates transcription in the presence of cAMP. E. coli catabolite activator protein
   4121..4213    -  CDS            lacI (fragment): lac repressor; lacI; The lac repressor binds to the lac operator to inhibit transcription in E. coli. This inhibition can be relieved by adding lactose or isopropyl-β-D-thiogalactopyranoside (IPTG).
   4396..4984    -  rep_origin     ori: high-copy-number ColE1/pMB1/pBR322/pUC origin of replication
   5155..6015    -  CDS            AmpR: β-lactamase; bla; confers resistance to ampicillin, carbenicillin, and related antibiotics
   6016..6120    -  promoter       AmpR promoter: bla
   6215..6250    +  CDS            rop (fragment): Rop protein, which maintains plasmids at low copy number; rop
   6352..6451    +  misc_feature   bom (fragment): basis of mobility region from pBR322
   6457..21      -  CDS            lacZα (fragment) (across the origin): LacZα fragment of β-galactosidase; lacZ fragment
