[The description below was written by a language model from this plasmid's Addgene catalogue record and pLannotate feature annotations shown in this document.]
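Description:
AT2G01820 X036_pECIA14 is an insect-cell expression plasmid built on the pECIA14 backbone for secreted production of a plant receptor ectodomain in Drosophila cell culture. It is the "prey" member of a matched pair and is meant to be used with the corresponding bait construct in pECIA2. In E. coli it is maintained as a high-copy plasmid through a ColE1/pUC-type origin and selected with ampicillin via the β-lactamase gene. The remaining bacterial annotations (lac promoter/operator, and fragments of lacZα, lacI, rop and bom) are cloning-vector remnants rather than functional parts of the payload.

The expression cassette is driven by the Drosophila metallothionein promoter, so transcription is switched on by adding copper sulfate. A Drosophila BiP signal sequence directs the product into the secretory pathway. It is followed by the extracellular domain of the Arabidopsis thaliana leucine-rich repeat receptor kinase encoded by AT2G01820, which the feature table identifies as TMK3. The insert was introduced by ligation-independent cloning. Fused to its C-terminus are the pentamerising coiled-coil helix of rat COMP, human placental alkaline phosphatase, a FLAG epitope and, according to the depositor, a hexahistidine tag, which is not separately annotated in the feature table. An SV40 polyadenylation signal lies downstream of the cassette, annotated on the opposite strand.

The COMP helix assembles the prey into pentamers, raising avidity so that weak ectodomain interactions can be detected. The alkaline phosphatase provides an enzymatic readout of prey binding, and the epitope tags allow detection and purification. The plasmid comes from a collection used to map pairwise extracellular interactions among Arabidopsis LRR receptor kinases.
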