Addgene plasmid #114872: AT2G01820 X036_pECIA14
Purpose: Prey vector AT2G01820 X036_pECIA14 should be used with bait vector AT2G01820 X036_pECIA2.
Depositing lab: Youssef Belkhadir. Depositing organization: Gregor Mendel Institute of Molecular Plant Biology. Publication: An extracellular network of Arabidopsis leucine-rich repeat receptor kinases. Smakowska-Luzan E, Mott GA, Parys K, Stegmann M, Howton TC, Layeghifard M, Neuhold J, Lehner A, Kong J, Grunwald K, Weinberger N, Satbhai SB, Mayer D, Busch W, Madalinski M, Stolt-Bergner P, Provart NJ, Mukhtar MS, Zipfel C, Desveaux D, Guttman DS, Belkhadir Y. Nature. 2018 Jan 18;553(7688):342-346. doi: 10.1038/nature25184. Epub 2018 Jan 10. PubMed 29320478.
Backbone
  Vector backbone: pECIA14
  Backbone manufacturer: Chris Garcia (Addgene plasmid # 47051)
  Vector type: Insect Expression
Growth in bacteria
  Bacterial resistance: Ampicillin, 100 μg/mL
  Growth temperature: 37°C
  Growth strain: DH5alpha
  Copy number: High Copy
Gene/Insert
  Gene/Insert name: AT2G01820
  Species: A. thaliana (mustard weed)
  Entrez Gene: AT2G01820 (a.k.a. AT2G01820, T23K3.1, T23K3_1)
  Promoter: Metallothionein (Copper-Inducible)
  Cloning method: Ligation Independent Cloning
Terms and licenses: Academic/Nonprofit Terms; Industry Terms: Not Available to Industry
Depositor comments: Plasmid for secreted expression in Drosophila cell culture by induction via CuSO4. Insert is an extracellular domain of indicated LRR-RK, C-terminally tagged with Pentameric rat COMP helix, Alkaline Phosphatase (human, placental), Flag, and hexahistidine tags. Insert Protein Sequence: SQTGLDDSTMQSLKSSLNLTSDVDWSNPNPCKWQSVQCDGSNRVTKIQLKQKGIRGTLPTNLQSLSELVILELFLNRISGPIPDLSGLSRLQTLNLHDNLFTSVPKNLFSGMSSLQEMYLENNPFDPWVIPDTVKEATSLQNLTLSNCSIIGKIPDFFGSQSLPSLTNLKLSQNGLEGELPMSFAGTSIQSLFLNGQKLNGSISVLGNMTSLVEVSLQGNQFSGPIPDLSGLVSLRVFNVRENQLTGVVPQSLVSLSSLTTVNLTNNYLQGPTPLFGKSVGVDIVNNMNSFCTNVAGEACDPRVDTLVSVAESFGYPVKLAESWKGNNPCVNWVGITCSGGNITVVNMRKQDLSGTISPSLAKLTSLETINLADNKLSGHIPDELTTLSKLRLLDVSNNDFYGIPPKFRDTVTLVTEGNANMGKNGPNKTSDAPGASPGSKPSGGSDGSETSKKSS
How to cite: AT2G01820 X036_pECIA14 was a gift from Youssef Belkhadir (Addgene plasmid # 114872 ; http://n2t.net/addgene:114872 ; RRID:Addgene_114872)
